>Addgene plasmid #208272 | pLRD25 | addgene full sequence | sequence record 413689 | Addgene NGS Result
CACATTTCCCCGAAAAGTGCCACCTGACGTCTAAGAAACCATTATTATCATGACATTAACCTATAAAAAT
AGGCGTATCACGAGGCAGAATTTCAGATAAAAAAAATCCTTAGCTTTCGCTAAGGATGATTTCTGGAATT
CGCGGCCGCTTCTAGAGCGCGAAGACTTAATCAAATCTAATACGACTCACTATAGGGGAATTGTGAGCGG
ATAACAATTCCCCTCTACGTTTTCAAGGTGGTAGACTGTCGCCGGATGTGTATCCGACCTGACGATGGCC
CAAAAGGGCCGAAACAGTCCTCTACAAATAATTTTGTTTAAGAGAATACCCCGCTAAGAAGGTAATTATG
TCCATGCAAAGTTTAGATAAGAATTTTCGACATTTATCTCGTAAAGAAAAGTTACAACAATTGGTTGATA
AGCAATGGTTATCAGAAGAACAATTCGACATTTTACTGAATCATCCATTAATCGATGAAGAAGTAGCCAA
TAGTTTAATTGAAAATGTCATCGCGCAAGGTGCATTACCCGTTGGATTATTACCGAATATCATTGTGGAC
GATAAGGCATATGTTGTACCTATGATGGTGGAAGAGCCTTCAGTTGTCGCTGCAGCTAGTTATGGTGCAA
AGCTAGTGAATCAGACTGGCGGATTTAAAACGGTATCTTCTGAACGTATTATGATAGGTCAAATCGTCTT
TGATGGCGTTGACGATACTGAAAAATTATCAGCAGACATTAAAGCTTTAGAAAAGCAAATTCATAAAATT
GCGGATGAGGCATATCCTTCTATTAAAGCGCGTGGTGGTGGTTACCAACGTATAGCGATTGATACATTTC
CTGAGCAACAGTTACTATCTTTAAAAGTATTTGTTGATACGAAAGATGCTATGGGCGCTAATATGCTTAA
TACGATTTTAGAGGCCATAACTGCATTTTTAAAAAATGAATTTCCGCAAAGCGACATTTTAATGAGTATT
TTATCCAATCATGCAACAGCGTCCGTTGTTAAAGTTCAAGGCGAAATTGATGTTAAAGATTTAGCAAGGG
GCGAGAGAACTGGAGAAGAGGTTGCCAAACGAATGGAACGTGCTTCTGTATTGGCCCAAGTAGATATTCA
TCGTGCAGCAACACATAATAAAGGTGTTATGAATGGCATACATGCTGTTGTTTTAGCAACAGGAAATGAT
ACGCGTGGTGCAGAAGCAAGTGCGCATGCATACGCGAGTCGTGACGGACAGTATCGTGGTATTGCTACAT
GGCGTTACGATCAAGATCGTCAACGATTGATTGGTACAATTGAAGTGCCTATGACATTGGCAATCGTTGG
CGGTGGTACAAAAGTATTACCAATTGCTAAAGCTTCATTAGAGCTACTAAATGTAGAGTCAGCACAAGAA
TTAGGTCATGTAGTTGCTGCCGTTGGTTTAGCGCAAAACTTTGCAGCATGTCGCGCGCTTGTGTCAGAAG
GTATTCAACAAGGTCATATGAGTTTACAATATAAATCATTAGCTATCGTTGTAGGGGCAAAAGGTGATGA
AATTGCTAAAGTAGCTGAAGCTTTGAAAAAAGAACCCCGTGCAAATACACAAGCAGCGGAACATATTTTA
CAAGAAATTAGACAACAATAATAACGGATGTAAACAGAGAAACGTCTAACTAAAAAGGCCTCCCAAATCG
GGGGGCCTTTTTTATTGATAACAAAAGCCTAATACACCTGTTCGTGACGACTACGGATGCGGGCAAGCAA
GTAATACGACTCACTATAGGGGAATTGTGAGCGGATAACAATTCCCCTCTAGGTCCGAAGATACTTAGGG
TGTCTCAAGGTGCGTACCTTGACTGATGAGTCCGAAAGGACGAAACACCCCTCTACAAATAATTTTGTTT
AAGAGGTCTATCTAATAAGGAGAACTATAATGAATCGTGAATTCCCGCCGAGCTTTTGGAACAATGACAT
TATAAACAGCATAACAGCGAGCCATAAAGTACAGACTGGTGATCGCAAGCGCATTCAGACGCTGATTTCC
GAAATTAAAAATGTGTTTAATAGCATGGGGGACGGGGAAACAAGCCCGTCGGCATACGATACGGCATGGG
TGGCGCGCATTCCTGCTGTTGATGGTTCCGAACAGCCGCAGTTCCCGCAGACGCTGGAGTGGATTTTACA
GAACCAACTTAAAGATGGATCGTGGGGCGAGGAATTTTATTTCTTAGCGTACGATCGGTTACTTGCAACG
CTGGCGTGCATCATTACCCTGACCATCTGGCGCACCGGCAACGTCCAATTACACAAAGGGATTGAGTTCT
TTCGCAAACAGGTAGTACGGATGGACGACGAGGCGGACAATCATCGCCCCAGCGGCTTTGAAATTGTCTT
TCCGGCGATGCTGAACGAAGCAAAATCTCTGGGTCTGGACCTGCCTTATGAACTTCCGTTCATCGAACAG
ATGGTGAAGAAACGCGAAGCGAAATTGAAGATGATTACGACCAATGTACTCTATACCATTCAGACCACGC
TGTTATACAGTTTGGAAGGCCTCCACGAGATCGTGGACTTTGATAAAATTATTAAACTCCAATCCAAGGA
TGGGAGCTTTCTCGGTAGTCCGGCGTCTACCGCGGCTGTGTTCATGCAAACCGGTAATACCAAATGCCTT
GAATTTCTGGAGTTCGTTCTGCGAAAGTTTCGTAATCATGTGCCTTCAGATTATCCGCTGGATCTGTTCG
AGCGCCTCTGGGTGGTGGATACCGTTGAACGTCTGGGTATTGACCGTCACTTTAAGAAAGAAATCAAAGA
CGCGCTGGACTATGTCTATTCTTGTTGGGATGAACGAGGAATTGGCTGGGCGAAGGATTCCCCTATCGCA
GATATTGATGATACTGCCATGGGTCTGCGCATCCTGCGTCTGCACGGGTATAATGTTAGTCCGGATGTTC
TGAAAACCTTTAAGGACGAGAACGGTGAATTCTTTTGCTTTATGGGCCAGACGCAAAGAGGTGTGACCGA
TATGCTGAACGTGTACCGTTGCAGTCAAGTGGCATTCCCCGGGGAAACCATCATGGAGGAAGCGAAATTA
TGCACAGAACGTTACTTGCGCAACGCTTTAGAAAACGCTGATGCCTTCGATAAGTGGGCGATCAAGAAAA
ACATTCGCGGAGAGGTTGAATATGCCTTAAAATATCCTTGGCATCGAAGCATGCCACGGCTGGAAGTCCG
TTCGTACATTGGAAATTATGGTCCAAACGATGTTTGGCTGGGTAAAAGTCTGTATATGATGCCGTATATT
TCCAACGAGAAATACCTGGAACTTGCGAAACTTGATTTCAATAGCGTCCAGTCTCTGCACCAGGAAGAAA
TCCGCGAATTAGTGCGCTGGTGTAAATCATCAGGATTTACGGAACTGAAGTTTACGCGTGACCGCGTTGT
GGAAACGTACTTTGCCGTGGCATCAAGCATGTTTGAACCAGAATTCTCCACTTGCCGTGCTGTGTATACG
AAAATCAGCGTGCTCCTTGTAATCCTGGATGACCTGTATGATGGTTACGGCTCCCCGGATGAGATTAAAC
TGTTCTCTGAGGCGGTGAAACGTTGGGACCTGAGCCTGCTGGAACAAATGCCGGATCACATGAAAATTTG
CTTCCTGGGCCTTTACAACACCGTAAATGAGGTGGCGGAAGAGGGGCGTAAGACCCAGGGTCATGATGTA
CTTGGTTACATCCGGAATCTGTGGGAGATTCAACTGGCAGCATTTACCCGTGAAGCAGAATGGTCCCAGG
GAAAATATGTGCCATCGTTTGACGAATATATTGAGAACGCGCAAGTAAGCATTGGTGTGGCTACAATCCT
GCTGATTACCATCTTGTTTACTGAAGAAGATGACATCCTGAGCCACATTGATTATGGTTCCAAATTTCTT
CGACTGGCGAGTCTCACTGCGCGTTTGGCGAATGACATTAAAACTTATCAAGAAGAACGGGCGCACGGCG
AAGTGGTTAGCGCAATTCAATGCTACATGAAAGATCGCCCGGAAATCACGGAAGAAGAAGCCCTGAAATA
TGTGTACGGCCGCATGGTCAACGATCTGGCCGAACTGAATAGCGAATACCTGAAAAGTAACGAAATGCCC
CAGAACTGCAAGCGCTTAGTATTCGACACCGCGCGCGTCGCACAGCTGTTTACCATGGAGGGCGACGGGC
TCACGTATTCGGATACCATGGAGATCAAGGAACACATCAAGAAATGCTTATTCGAACCGGCAACTTAATA
AGCCTCGTTGCTCTTCATAAATCATCCCTATGACCCCTTCAAAAAAAAAAAACACCCTAACGGGTGTTTT
TTTTTTTTTGGTCTGCCTCTCGCTGACGGTCACAATGCGCTTACGAAAGTCTTCCTGTACTAGTAGCGGC
CGCTGCAGTCCGGCAAAAAAGGGCAAGGTGTCACCACCCTGCCCTTTTTCTTTAAAACCGAAAAGATTAC
TTCGCGTTATGCAGGCTTCCTCGCTCACTGACTCGCTGCGCTCGGTCGTTCGGCTGCGGCGAGCGGTATC
AGCTCACTCAAAGGCGGTAATGACAGTAAGACGGGTAAGCCTGTTGATGATACCGCTGCCTTACTGGGTG
CATTAGCCAGTCTGAATGACCTGTCACGGGATAATCCGAAGTGGTCAGACTGGAAAATCAGAGGGCAGGA
ACTGCTGAACAGCAAAAAGTCAGATAGCACCACATAGCAGACCCGCCATAAAACGCCCTGAGAAGCCCGT
GACGGGCTTTTCTTGTATTATGGGTAGTTTCCTTGCATGAATCCATAAAAGGCGCCTGTAGTGCCATTTA
CCCCCATTCACTGCCAGAGCCGTGAGCGCAGCGAACTGAATGTCACGAAAAAGACAGCGACTCAGGTGCC
TGATGGTCGGAGACAAAAGGAATATTCAGCGATTTGCCCGAGCTTGCGAGGGTGCTACTTAAGCCTTTAG
GGTTTTAAGGTCTGTTTTGTAGAGGAGCAAACAGCGTTTGCGACATCCTTTTGTAATACTGCGGAACTGA
CTAAAGTAGTGAGTTATACACAGGGCTGGGATCTATTCTTTTTATCTTTTTTTATTCTTTCTTTATTCTA
TAAATTATAACCACTTGAATATAAACAAAAAAAACACACAAAGGTCTAGCGGAATTTACAGAGGGTCTAG
CAGAATTTACAAGTTTTCCAGCAAAGGTCTAGCAGAATTTACAGATACCCACAACTCAAAGGAAAAGGAC
TAGTAATTATCATTGACTAGCCCATCTCAATTGGTATAGTGATTAAAATCACCTAGACCAATTGAGATGT
ATGTCTGAATTAGTTGTTTTCAAAGCAAATGAACTAGCGATTAGTCGCTATGACTTAACGGAGCATGAAA
CCAAGCTAATTTTATGCTGTGTGGCACTACTCAACCCCACGATTGAAAACCCTACAAGGAAAGAACGGAC
GGTATCGTTCACTTATAACCAATACGCTCAGATGATGAACATCAGTAGGGAAAATGCTTATGGTGTATTA
GCTAAAGCAACCAGAGAGCTGATGACGAGAACTGTGGAAATCAGGAATCCTTTGGTTAAAGGCTTTTGGA
TTTTCCAGTGGACAAACTATGCCAAGTTCTCAAGCGAAAAATTAGAATTAGTTTTTAGTGAAGAGATATT
GCCTTATCTTTTCCAGTTAAAAAAATTCATAAAATATAATCTGGAACATGTTAAGTCTTTTGAAAACAAA
TACTCTATGAGGATTTATGAGTGGTTATTAAAAGAACTAACACAAAAGAAAACTCACAAGGCAAATATAG
AGATTAGCCTTGATGAATTTAAGTTCATGTTAATGCTTGAAAATAACTACCATGAGTTTAAAAGGCTTAA
CCAATGGGTTTTGAAACCAATAAGTAAAGATTTAAACACTTACAGCAATATGAAATTGGTGGTTGATAAG
CGAGGCCGCCCGACTGATACGTTGATTTTCCAAGTTGAACTAGATAGACAAATGGATCTCGTAACCGAAC
TTGAGAACAACCAGATAAAAATGAATGGTGACAAAATACCAACAACCATTACATCAGATTCCTACCTACA
TAACGGACTAAGAAAAACACTACACGATGCTTTAACTGCAAAAATTCAGCTCACCAGTTTTGAGGCAAAA
TTTTTGAGTGACATGCAAAGTAAGTATGATCTCAATGGTTCGTTCTCATGGCTCACGCAAAAACAACGAA
CCACACTAGAGAACATACTGGCTAAATACGGAAGGATCTGAGGTTCTTATGGCTCTTGTATCTATCAGTG
AAGCATCAAGACTAACAAACAAAAGTAGAACAACTGTTCACCGTTACATATCAAAGGGAAAACTGTCCAT
ATGCACAGATGAAAACGGTGTAAAAAAGATAGATACATCAGAGCTTTTACGAGTTTTTGGTGCATTCAAA
GCTGTTCACCATGAACAGATCGACAATGTAACAGATGAACAGCATGTAACACCTAATAGAACAGGTGAAA
CCAGTAAAACAAAGCAACTAGAACATGAAATTGAACACCTGAGACAACTTGTTACAGCTCAACAGTCACA
CATAGACAGCCTGAAACAGGCGATGCTGCTTATCGAATCAAAGCTGCCGACAACACGGGAGCCAGTGACG
CCTCCCGTGGGGAAAAAATCATGGCAATTCTGGAAGAAATAGCGCTTTCAGCCGGCAAACCGGCTGAAGC
CGGATCTGCGATTCTGATAACAAACTAGCAACACCAGAACAGCCCGTTTGCGGGCAGCAAAACCCGTACC
GATTATCAAAAAGGATCTTCACCTAGATCCTTTTAAATTAAAAATGAAGTTTTAAATCAATCTAAAGTAT
ATATGAGTAAACTTGGTCTGACAGTTACCAATGCTTAATCAGTGAGGCACCTATCTCAGCGATCTGTCTA
TTTCGTTCATCCATAGTTGCCTGACTCCCCGTCGTGTAGATAACTACGATACGGGAGGGCTTACCATCTG
GCCCCAGTGCTGCAATGATACCGCGAGAACCACGCTCACCGGCTCCAGATTTATCAGCAATAAACCAGCC
AGCCGGAAGGGCCGAGCGCAGAAGTGGTCCTGCAACTTTATCCGCCTCCATCCAGTCTATTAATTGTTGC
CGGGAAGCTAGAGTAAGTAGTTCGCCAGTTAATAGTTTGCGCAACGTTGTTGCCATTGCTACAGGCATCG
TGGTGTCACGCTCGTCGTTTGGTATGGCTTCATTCAGCTCCGGTTCCCAACGATCAAGGCGAGTTACATG
ATCCCCCATGTTGTGCAAAAAAGCGGTTAGCTCCTTCGGTCCTCCGATCGTTGTCAGAAGTAAGTTGGCC
GCAGTGTTATCACTCATGGTTATGGCAGCACTGCATAATTCTCTTACTGTCATGCCATCCGTAAGATGCT
TTTCTGTGACTGGTGAGTACTCAACCAAGTCATTCTGAGAATAGTGTATGCGGCGACCGAGTTGCTCTTG
CCCGGCGTCAATACGGGATAATACCGCGCCACATAGCAGAACTTTAAAAGTGCTCATCATTGGAAAACGT
TCTTCGGGGCGAAAACTCTCAAGGATCTTACCGCTGTTGAGATCCAGTTCGATATAACCCACTCGTGCAC
CCAACTGATCTTCAGCATCTTTTACTTTCACCAGCGTTTCTGGGTGAGCAAAAACAGGAAGGCAAAATGC
CGCAAAAAAGGGAATAAGGGCGACACGGAAATGTTGAATACTCATACTCTTCCTTTTTCAATATTATTGA
AGCATTTATCAGGGTTATTGTCTCATGAGCGGATACATATTTGAATGTATTTAGAAAAATAAACAAATAG
GGGTTCCGCG
Features (pLannotate 1.2.2; 13 found; start..end, strand, type, name):
     90..133     -  terminator     bacterial terminator: putative bacterial transcription terminator
    136..157     +  misc_feature   BioBrick prefix: BioBrick prefix for parts that do not start with "ATG"
    178..196     +  promoter       T7 promoter: promoter for bacteriophage T7 RNA polymerase
    197..221     +  protein_bind   lac operator: The lac repressor binds to the lac operator to inhibit transcription in E. coli. This inhibition can be relieved by adding lactose or isopropyl-β-D-thiogalactopyranoside (IPTG). lac repressor encoded by lacI
   1752..1770    +  promoter       T7 promoter: promoter for bacteriophage T7 RNA polymerase
   1771..1795    +  protein_bind   lac operator: The lac repressor binds to the lac operator to inhibit transcription in E. coli. This inhibition can be relieved by adding lactose or isopropyl-β-D-thiogalactopyranoside (IPTG). lac repressor encoded by lacI
   1851..4265    +  CDS            CAS (fragment): CAS_ABIBA - Experimental evidence at protein level: Swiss-Prot protein existence level 1. Involved in the biosynthesis of cis-abienol, a labdane diterpene that can be used as synthesis precursor of ambergris substitution fragance products. Bifunctional class I/II enzyme in which both the bicyclization and water capture occur in the class II active site, resulting in an intermediary labda-13-en-8-ol diphosphate, which undergoes cleavage of the diphosphate group and final deprotonation at the class I active site. No activity with copalyl diphosphate as substrate. From Abies balsamea (Balsam fir)
   4398..4418    +  misc_feature   BioBrick suffix: universal suffix for all parts
   4419..4476    +  terminator     his operon terminator: This putative transcriptin terminator from the E. coli his operon has a 2-bp deletion introduced during synthesis. Its efficiency has not been determined.
   5051..5273    +  rep_origin     pSC101 ori: low-copy replication origin that requires the Rep101 protein
   5321..6271    +  CDS            Rep101: RepA protein needed for replication with the pSC101 origin; rep101
   6885..7745    -  CDS            AmpR: β-lactamase; bla; confers resistance to ampicillin, carbenicillin, and related antibiotics
   7746..7850    -  promoter       AmpR promoter: bla
