[The description below was written by a language model from this plasmid's Addgene catalogue record and pLannotate feature annotations shown in this document.]
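Description:
pLRD25 is a low-copy bacterial expression plasmid built on the pLRD backbone and intended for producing the labdane diterpene cis-abienol in the engineered E. coli strain MEV20. It replicates from the pSC101 origin, which depends on the plasmid-encoded Rep101 (RepA) protein, consistent with the recorded low copy number. Selection is by ampicillin through a β-lactamase gene driven by its native bla promoter.

The payload consists of two genes, each apparently under its own T7 promoter followed immediately by a lac operator, so transcription requires T7 RNA polymerase from the host and is repressed by LacI until relieved by IPTG or lactose. The catalogue lists the first insert as tHMGR from Saccharomyces cerevisiae, generally understood as a truncated HMG-CoA reductase used to boost flux through the mevalonate pathway. The feature table does not annotate this coding sequence, but the unannotated interval between the first T7/lacO unit and the second is the likely location. The second T7/lacO unit precedes abCAS, the cis-abienol synthase from Abies balsamea (balsam fir), annotated as a fragment of the full protein. This is a bifunctional class I/II diterpene synthase: bicyclization and water capture at the class II site give a labda-13-en-8-ol diphosphate intermediate, which the class I site then converts to cis-abienol.

The expression region is framed by BioBrick prefix and suffix sequences, with a his operon terminator downstream and a reverse-oriented putative bacterial terminator upstream that helps insulate the cassette. The associated work concerns an E. coli chassis for screening terpenoids and modifying cytochrome P450s, and cis-abienol is of interest as a precursor for ambergris-substitute fragrance compounds.
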