Addgene plasmid #208272: pLRD25
Purpose: Production of cis-abienol in E. coli MEV20
Depositing lab: Christopher Voigt. Depositing organization: Massachusetts Institute of Technology. Publication: Design of a redox-proficient Escherichia coli for screening terpenoids and modifying cytochrome P450s. Lin GM, Voigt CA. Nature Catalysis. 6, 1016–1029 (2023). https://doi.org/10.1038/s41929-023-01049-5.
Backbone
  Vector backbone: pLRD
  Vector type: Bacterial Expression
Growth in bacteria
  Bacterial resistance: Ampicillin, 100 μg/mL
  Growth temperature: 37°C
  Growth strain: DH5alpha
  Copy number: Low Copy
Gene/Insert 1
  Gene/Insert name: tHMGR
  Species: Saccharomyces cerevisiae
  Cloning method: Restriction Enzyme; 5′ cloning site unknown (unknown if destroyed)
Gene/Insert 2
  Gene/Insert name: abCAS
  Species: Abies balsamea
Terms and licenses: Academic/Nonprofit Terms; Industry Terms: Not Available to Industry
How to cite: pLRD25 was a gift from Christopher Voigt (Addgene plasmid # 208272 ; http://n2t.net/addgene:208272 ; RRID:Addgene_208272)
